>Addgene plasmid #108758 | pBW2277_pCAG-PV1-FKBP-L1-FlpO-169C-NLS-BGHpA | depositor full sequence | sequence record 205039 | Full Sequence
CCCAAGCTTGGCGTAATCATGGTCATAGCTGTTTCCTGTGTGAAATTGTTATCCGCTCACAATTCCACAC
AACATACGAGCCGGAAGCATAAAGTGTAAAGCCTGGGGTGCCTAATGAGTGAGCTAACTCACATTAATTG
CGTTGCGCTCACTGCCCGCTTTCCAGTCGGGAAACCTGTCGTGCCAGCGGATCCGCATCTCAATTAGTCA
GCAACCATAGTCCCGCCCCTAACTCCGCCCAGTTCCGCCCATTCTCCGCCCCATGGCTGACTAATTTTTT
TTATTTATGCAGAGGCCGAGGCCGCCTCGGCCTCTGAGCTATTCCAGAAGTAGTGAGGAGGCTTTTTTGG
AGGCCTAGGCTTTTGCAAAAAGCTAACTTGTTTATTGCAGCTTATAATGGTTACAAATAAAGCAATAGCA
TCACAAATTTCACAAATAAAGCATTTTTTTCACTGCATTCTAGTTGTGGTTTGTCCAAACTCATCAATGT
ATCTTATCATGTCTGGATCCGCTGCATTAATGAATCGGCCAACGCGCGGGGAGAGGCGGTTTGCGTATTG
GGCGCTCTTCCGCTTCCTCGCTCACTGACTCGCTGCGCTCGGTCGTTCGGCTGCGGCGAGCGGTATCAGC
TCACTCAAAGGCGGTAATACGGTTATCCACAGAATCAGGGGATAACGCAGGAAAGAACATGTGAGCAAAA
GGCCAGCAAAAGGCCAGGAACCGTAAAAAGGCCGCGTTGCTGGCGTTTTTCCATAGGCTCCGCCCCCCTG
ACGAGCATCACAAAAATCGACGCTCAAGTCAGAGGTGGCGAAACCCGACAGGACTATAAAGATACCAGGC
GTTTCCCCCTGGAAGCTCCCTCGTGCGCTCTCCTGTTCCGACCCTGCCGCTTACCGGATACCTGTCCGCC
TTTCTCCCTTCGGGAAGCGTGGCGCTTTCTCATAGCTCACGCTGTAGGTATCTCAGTTCGGTGTAGGTCG
TTCGCTCCAAGCTGGGCTGTGTGCACGAACCCCCCGTTCAGCCCGACCGCTGCGCCTTATCCGGTAACTA
TCGTCTTGAGTCCAACCCGGTAAGACACGACTTATCGCCACTGGCAGCAGCCACTGGTAACAGGATTAGC
AGAGCGAGGTATGTAGGCGGTGCTACAGAGTTCTTGAAGTGGTGGCCTAACTACGGCTACACTAGAAGAA
CAGTATTTGGTATCTGCGCTCTGCTGAAGCCAGTTACCTTCGGAAAAAGAGTTGGTAGCTCTTGATCCGG
CAAACAAACCACCGCTGGTAGCGGTGGTTTTTTTGTTTGCAAGCAGCAGATTACGCGCAGAAAAAAAGGA
TCTCAAGAAGATCCTTTGATCTTTTCTACGGGGTCTGACGCTCAGTGGAACGAAAACTCACGTTAAGGGA
TTTTGGTCATGAGATTATCAAAAAGGATCTTCACCTAGATCCTTTTAAATTAAAAATGAAGTTTTAAATC
AATCTAAAGTATATATGAGTAAACTTGGTCTGACAGTTACCAATGCTTAATCAGTGAGGCACCTATCTCA
GCGATCTGTCTATTTCGTTCATCCATAGTTGCCTGACTCCCCGTCGTGTAGATAACTACGATACGGGAGG
GCTTACCATCTGGCCCCAGTGCTGCAATGATACCGCGAGACCCACGCTCACCGGCTCCAGATTTATCAGC
AATAAACCAGCCAGCCGGAAGGGCCGAGCGCAGAAGTGGTCCTGCAACTTTATCCGCCTCCATCCAGTCT
ATTAATTGTTGCCGGGAAGCTAGAGTAAGTAGTTCGCCAGTTAATAGTTTGCGCAACGTTGTTGCCATTG
CTACAGGCATCGTGGTGTCACGCTCGTCGTTTGGTATGGCTTCATTCAGCTCCGGTTCCCAACGATCAAG
GCGAGTTACATGATCCCCCATGTTGTGCAAAAAAGCGGTTAGCTCCTTCGGTCCTCCGATCGTTGTCAGA
AGTAAGTTGGCCGCAGTGTTATCACTCATGGTTATGGCAGCACTGCATAATTCTCTTACTGTCATGCCAT
CCGTAAGATGCTTTTCTGTGACTGGTGAGTACTCAACCAAGTCATTCTGAGAATAGTGTATGCGGCGACC
GAGTTGCTCTTGCCCGGCGTCAATACGGGATAATACCGCGCCACATAGCAGAACTTTAAAAGTGCTCATC
ATTGGAAAACGTTCTTCGGGGCGAAAACTCTCAAGGATCTTACCGCTGTTGAGATCCAGTTCGATGTAAC
CCACTCGTGCACCCAACTGATCTTCAGCATCTTTTACTTTCACCAGCGTTTCTGGGTGAGCAAAAACAGG
AAGGCAAAATGCCGCAAAAAAGGGAATAAGGGCGACACGGAAATGTTGAATACTCATACTCTTCCTTTTT
CAATATTATTGAAGCATTTATCAGGGTTATTGTCTCATGAGCGGATACATATTTGAATGTATTTAGAAAA
ATAAACAAATAGGGGTTCCGCGCACATTTCCCCGAAAAGTGCCACCTGGGTCGACATTGATTATTGACTA
GTTATTAATAGTAATCAATTACGGGGTCATTAGTTCATAGCCCATATATGGAGTTCCGCGTTACATAACT
TACGGTAAATGGCCCGCCTGGCTGACCGCCCAACGACCCCCGCCCATTGACGTCAATAATGACGTATGTT
CCCATAGTAACGCCAATAGGGACTTTCCATTGACGTCAATGGGTGGAGTATTTACGGTAAACTGCCCACT
TGGCAGTACATCAAGTGTATCATATGCCAAGTACGCCCCCTATTGACGTCAATGACGGTAAATGGCCCGC
CTGGCATTATGCCCAGTACATGACCTTATGGGACTTTCCTACTTGGCAGTACATCTACGTATTAGTCATC
GCTATTACCATGGTCGAGGTGAGCCCCACGTTCTGCTTCACTCTCCCCATCTCCCCCCCCTCCCCACCCC
CAATTTTGTATTTATTTATTTTTTAATTATTTTGTGCAGCGATGGGGGCGGGGGGGGGGGGGGCGCGCGC
CAGGCGGGGCGGGGCGGGGCGAGGGGCGGGGCGGGGCGAGGCGGAAAGGTGCGGCGGCAGCCAATCAGAG
CGGCGCGCTCCGAAAGTTTCCTTTTATGGCGAGGCGGCGGCGGCGGCGGCCCTATAAAAAGCGAAGCGCG
CGGCGGGCGGGAGTCGCTGCGTTGCCTTCGCCCCGTGCCCCGCTCCGCGCCGCCTCGCGCCGCCCGCCCC
GGCTCTGACTGACCGCGTTACTCCCACAGGTGAGCGGGCGGGACGGCCCTTCTCCTCCGGGCTGTAATTA
GCGCTTGGTTTAATGACGGCTCGTTTCTTTTCTGTGGCTGCGTGAAAGCCTTAAAGGGCTCCGGGAGGGC
CCTTTGTGCGGGGGGGAGCGGCTCGGGGGGTGCGTGCGTGTGTGTGTGCGTGGGGAGCGCCGCGTGCGGC
TCCGCGCTGCCCGGCGGCTGTGAGCGCTGCGGGCGCGGCGCGGGGCTTTGTGCGCTCCGCAGTGTGCGCG
AGGGGAGCGCGGCCGGGGGCGGTGCCCCGCGGTGCGGGGGGGGCTGCGAGGGGAACAAAGGCTGCGTGCG
GGGTGTGTGCGTGGGGGGGTGAGCAGGGGGTGTGGGCGCGGCGGTCGGGCTGTAACCCCCCCCTGCACCC
CCCTCCCCGAGTTGCTGAGCACGGCCCGGCTTCGGGTGCGGGGCTCCGTACGGGGCGTGGCGCGGGGCTC
GCCGTGCCGGGCGGGGGGTGGCGGCAGGTGGGGGTGCCGGGCGGGGCGGGGCCGCCTCGGGCCGGGGAGG
GCTCGGGGGAGGGGCGCGGCGGCCCCCGGAGCGCCGGCGGCTGTCGAGGCGCGGCGAGCCGCAGCCATTG
CCTTTTATGGTAATCGTGCGAGAGGGCGCAGGGACTTCCTTTGTCCCAAATCTGTGCGGAGCCGAAATCT
GGGAGGCGCCGCCGCACCCCCTCTAGCGGGCGCGGGGCGAAGCGGTGCGGCGCCGGCAGGAAGGAAATGG
GCGGGGAGGGCCTTCGTGCGTCGCCGCGCCGCCGTCCCCTTCTCCCTCTCCAGCCTCGGGGCTGTCCGCG
GGGGGACGGCTGCCTTCGGGGGGGACGGGGCAGGGCGGGGTTCGGCTTCTGGCGTGTGACCGGCGGCTCT
AGAGCCTCTGCTAACCATGTTCATGCCTTCTTCTTTTTCCTACAGCTCCTGGGCAACGTGCTGGTTATTG
TGCTGTCTCATCATTTTGGCAAAGAATTGATTAATTCGAGCGAAGGCGCGCCCATTACTCGCATCCATTC
TCAGGCTGTCTCGTCTCGTCTCGCACGCGTGCCGCCACCATGTCTAGAGGAGTGCAGGTGGAAACCATCT
CCCCAGGAGACGGGCGCACCTTCCCCAAGCGCGGCCAGACCTGCGTGGTGCACTACACCGGGATGCTTGA
AGATGGAAAGAAATTTGATTCCTCCCGGGACAGAAACAAGCCCTTTAAGTTTATGCTAGGCAAGCAGGAG
GTGATCCGAGGCTGGGAAGAAGGGGTTGCCCAGATGAGTGTGGGTCAGAGAGCCAAACTGACTATATCTC
CAGATTATGCCTATGGTGCCACTGGGCACCCAGGCATCATCCCACCACATGCCACTCTCGTCTTCGATGT
GGAGCTTCTAAAACTGGAATCCGGAGGGTCTGGCTCCGGATCAAGTGGTGGCAGCGGTACCAGCAGGTTC
ACCAAGACCAAGACCCTGTACCAGTTCCTGTTCCTGGCCACATTCATCAACTGCGGCAGGTTCAGCGACA
TCAAGAACGTGGACCCCAAGAGCTTCAAGCTGGTGCAGAACAAGTACCTGGGCGTGATCATTCAGTGCCT
GGTGACCGAGACCAAGACAAGCGTGTCCAGGCACATCTACTTTTTCAGCGCCAGAGGCAGGATCGACCCC
CTGGTGTACCTGGACGAGTTCCTGAGGAACAGCGAGCCCGTGCTGAAGAGAGTGAACAGGACCGGCAACA
GCAGCAGCAACAAGCAGGAGTACCAGCTGCTGAAGGACAACCTGGTGCGCAGCTACAACAAGGCCCTGAA
GAAGAACGCCCCCTACCCCATCTTCGCTATCAAGAACGGCCCTAAGAGCCACATCGGCAGGCACCTGATG
ACCAGCTTTCTGAGCATGAAGGGCCTGACCGAGCTGACAAACGTGGTGGGCAACTGGAGCGACAAGAGGG
CCTCCGCCGTGGCCAGGACCACCTACACCCACCAGATCACCGCCATCCCCGACCACTACTTCGCCCTGGT
GTCCAGGTACTACGCCTACGACCCCATCAGCAAGGAGATGATCGCCCTGAAGGACGAGACCAACCCCATC
GAGGAGTGGCAGCACATCGAGCAGCTGAAGGGCAGCGCCGAGGGCAGCATCAGATACCCCGCCTGGAACG
GCATCATCAGCCAGGAGGTGCTGGACTACCTGAGCAGCTACATCAACAGGCGGATCCCCAAGAAAAAGCG
GAAGGTGTGAGAATTCCTGTGCCTTCTAGTTGCCAGCCATCTGTTGTTTGCCCCTCCCCCGTGCCTTCCT
TGACCCTGGAAGGTGCCACTCCCACTGTCCTTTCCTAATAAAATGAGGAAATTGCATCGCATTGTCTGAG
TAGGTGTCATTCTATTCTGGGGGGTGGGGTGGGGCAGGACAGCAAGGGGGAGGATTGGGAAGACAATAGC
AGGCATGCTGGGGATGCGGTGGGCTCTATGGCTTCTGAGGCGGAAAGAACCAGCTGGGGCTCTAGGGGGT
ATCCCCACGCGCCCTGTAGCGTGTACCGCTGGGAGTTCGTAGACGGAAACAAACGCAGAATCCAAGCGCG
GCCGCCCAGGATACATAGATTACCACAACTCCGAGCCCTTCCACCGCTAGCGCACTCCTCAGGTGCAGGC
TGCCTATCAGAAGGTGGTGGCTGGTGTGGCCAATGCCCTGGCTCACAAATACCACTGAGATCTTTTTCCC
TCTGCCAAAAATTATGGGGACATCATGAAGCCCCTTGAGCATCTGACTTCTGGCTAATAAAGGAAATTTA
TTTTCATTGCAATAGTGTGTTGGAATTTTTTGTGTCTCTCACTCGGAAGGACATATGGGAGGGCAAATCA
TTTAAAACATCAGAATGAGTATTTGGTTTAGAGTTTGGCAACATATGCCCATATGCTGGCTGCCATGAAC
AAAGGTTGGCTATAAAGAGGTCATCAGTATATGAAACAGCCCCCTGCTGTCCATTCCTTATTCCATAGAA
AAGCCTTGACTTGAGGTTAGATTTTTTTTATATTTTGTTTTGTGTTATTTTTTTCTTTAACATCCCTAAA
ATTTTCCTTACATGTTTTACTAGCCAGATTTTTCCTCCTCTCCTGACTACTCCCAGTCATAGCTGTCCCT
CTTCTCTTATGGAGATCCCTCGACCTGCAG
Features (pLannotate 1.2.2; 20 found; start..end, strand, type, name):
     46..62      -  protein_bind   lac operator: The lac repressor binds to the lac operator to inhibit transcription in E. coli. This inhibition can be relieved by adding lactose or isopropyl-β-D-thiogalactopyranoside (IPTG). lac repressor encoded by lacI
     70..100     -  promoter       lac promoter: promoter for the E. coli lac operon
    115..136     -  protein_bind   CAP binding site: CAP binding activates transcription in the presence of cAMP. E. coli catabolite activator protein
    149..188     -  CDS            lacI (fragment): lac repressor; lacI; The lac repressor binds to the lac operator to inhibit transcription in E. coli. This inhibition can be relieved by adding lactose or isopropyl-β-D-thiogalactopyranoside (IPTG).
    195..217     +  promoter       SV40 promoter (fragment): SV40 enhancer and early promoter
    221..355     +  rep_origin     SV40 ori: SV40 origin of replication
    375..509     +  polyA_signal   SV40 poly(A) signal: SV40 polyadenylation signal
    511..565     -  CDS            lacI (fragment): lac repressor; lacI; The lac repressor binds to the lac operator to inhibit transcription in E. coli. This inhibition can be relieved by adding lactose or isopropyl-β-D-thiogalactopyranoside (IPTG).
    748..1336    -  rep_origin     ori: high-copy-number ColE1/pMB1/pBR322/pUC origin of replication
   1507..2367    -  CDS            AmpR: β-lactamase; bla; confers resistance to ampicillin, carbenicillin, and related antibiotics
   2368..2472    -  promoter       AmpR promoter: bla
   2503..2882    +  enhancer       CMV enhancer: human cytomegalovirus immediate early enhancer
   2884..3159    +  promoter       chicken β-actin promoter: No description available
   3160..4175    +  intron         chimeric intron: chimera between introns from chicken β-actin and rabbit β-globin
   4319..4639    +  CDS            DmrB: F36V mutant of FK506-binding protein FKBP12 binds synthetic ligands that do not bind wild-type FKBP
   4679..5446    +  CDS            FLPo (fragment): nuclear-targeted site-specific recombinase FLPo is a mouse codon-optimized fusion between the SV40 nuclear localization signal and a thermostable version of the Saccharomyces cerevisiae site-specific recombinase FLP. Recombination occurs at FRT sequences.
   5477..5701    +  polyA_signal   bGH poly(A) signal: bovine growth hormone polyadenylation signal
   5705..5726    +  promoter       SV40 promoter (fragment): SV40 enhancer and early promoter
   5864..5935    +  CDS            HBB (fragment): HBB_PONPY - Experimental evidence at transcript level: Swiss-Prot protein existence level 2. Involved in oxygen transport from the lung to the various peripheral tissues. From Pongo pygmaeus (Bornean orangutan).
   6006..6061    +  polyA_signal   β-globin poly(A) signal: rabbit β-globin polyadenylation signal (Gil and Proudfoot, 1987)
