[The description below was written by a language model from this plasmid's Addgene catalogue record and pLannotate feature annotations shown in this document.]
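Description:
pBW2277_pCAG-PV1-FKBP-L1-FlpO-169C-NLS-BGHpA is a 6.4 kb mammalian expression plasmid built on the pCAGGS backbone that encodes one half of a split, chemically inducible Flp recombinase. It is propagated in E. coli through a high-copy ColE1/pUC-type origin and selected with ampicillin via the β-lactamase gene. The backbone also retains lac promoter/operator remnants, short lacI fragments and an SV40 origin with an SV40 poly(A) signal, all typical leftovers of the pCAGGS lineage.

The payload is driven by the CAG promoter, annotated here as its three parts: the CMV immediate-early enhancer, the chicken β-actin promoter and a chimeric β-actin/β-globin intron, which together give strong, broadly active expression in mammalian cells. The open reading frame begins with an FKBP dimerization domain, followed by a linker (L1 in the name) and a fragment of codon-optimized FlpO running from amino acid 169 to the C-terminus, ending with a nuclear localization signal. The automated annotation matched the FKBP region to DmrB, the F36V variant of FKBP12, whereas the catalogue entry simply lists FKBP, so the exact variant should be checked against the sequence. Transcripts terminate at a bGH poly(A) signal, with the original rabbit β-globin poly(A) of the backbone lying downstream. The record does not explain the "PV1" element in the name.

On its own this fragment is presumably inactive. It is intended to be co-expressed with a complementary N-terminal Flp fragment fused to a partner dimerization domain, so that a small-molecule dimerizer brings the halves together and restores recombination at FRT sites. This allows drug-controlled gene switching in synthetic biology applications in mammalian cells and mice.
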