Addgene plasmid #108758: pBW2277_pCAG-PV1-FKBP-L1-FlpO-169C-NLS-BGHpA
Purpose: Expresses aa169 to C-terminus of Flp recombinase fused to FKBP CID
Depositing lab: Wilson Wong. Depositing organization: Boston University Main Campus. Publication: High-performance chemical- and light-inducible recombinases in mammalian cells and mice. Weinberg BH, Cho JH, Agarwal Y, Pham NTH, Caraballo LD, Walkosz M, Ortega C, Trexler M, Tague N, Law B, Benman WKJ, Letendre J, Beal J, Wong WW. Nat Commun. 2019 Oct 24;10(1):4845. doi: 10.1038/s41467-019-12800-7. PubMed 31649244.
Backbone
  Vector backbone: pCAGGS
  Vector type: Mammalian Expression, Cre/Lox, Synthetic Biology
Growth in bacteria
  Bacterial resistance: Ampicillin, 100 μg/mL
  Growth temperature: 37°C
  Growth strain: NEB Stable
  Copy number: High Copy
Gene/Insert
  Gene/Insert name: Flp recombinase fragment aa169 to C-terminus
  Species: Synthetic
  Promoter: pCAG
  Tag / fusion protein: FKBP (N terminal on insert); NLS (C terminal on insert)
  Cloning method: Restriction Enzyme; 5′ cloning site KpnI (not destroyed); 3′ cloning site EcoRI (not destroyed)
Terms and licenses: Academic/Nonprofit Terms; Industry Terms: Not Available to Industry
Depositor comments: Please visit https://www.biorxiv.org/content/10.1101/747121v1 for bioRxiv preprint.
How to cite: pBW2277_pCAG-PV1-FKBP-L1-FlpO-169C-NLS-BGHpA was a gift from Wilson Wong (Addgene plasmid # 108758 ; http://n2t.net/addgene:108758 ; RRID:Addgene_108758)
