>Addgene plasmid #108758 | pBW2277_pCAG-PV1-FKBP-L1-FlpO-169C-NLS-BGHpA | addgene partial sequence | sequence record 226739 | Addgene Partial NGS Result
TGCACCCCCCTCCCCGAGTTGCTGAGCACGGCCCGGCTTCGGGTGCGGGGCTCCGTACGGGGCGTGGCGC
GGGGCTCGCCGTGCCGGGCGGGGGGTGGCGGCAGGTGGGGGTGCCGGGCGGGGCGGGGCCGCCTCGGGCC
GGGGAGGGCTCGGGGGAGGGGCGCGGCGGCCCCCGGAGCGCCGGCGGCTGTCGAGGCGCGGCGAGCCGCA
GCCATTGCCTTTTATGGTAATCGTGCGAGAGGGCGCAGGGACTTCCTTTGTCCCAAATCTGTGCGGAGCC
GAAATCTGGGAGGCGCCGCCGCACCCCCTCTAGCGGGCGCGGGGCGAAGCGGTGCGGCGCCGGCAGGAAG
GAAATGGGCGGGGAGGGCCTTCGTGCGTCGCCGCGCCGCCGTCCCCTTCTCCCTCTCCAGCCTCGGGGCT
GTCCGCGGGGGGACGGCTGCCTTCGGGGGGGACGGGGCAGGGCGGGGTTCGGCTTCTGGCGTGTGACCGG
CGGCTCTAGAGCCTCTGCTAACCATGTTCATGCCTTCTTCTTTTTCCTACAGCTCCTGGGCAACGTGCTG
GTTATTGTGCTGTCTCATCATTTTGGCAAAGAATTGATTAATTCGAGCGAAGGCGCGCCCATTACTCGCA
TCCATTCTCAGGCTGTCTCGTCTCGTCTCGCACGCGTGCCGCCACCATGTCTAGAGGAGTGCAGGTGGAA
ACCATCTCCCCAGGAGACGGGCGCACCTTCCCCAAGCGCGGCCAGACCTGCGTGGTGCACTACACCGGGA
TGCTTGAAGATGGAAAGAAATTTGATTCCTCCCGGGACAGAAACAAGCCCTTTAAGTTTATGCTAGGCAA
GCAGGAGGTGATCCGAGGCTGGGAAGAAGGGGTTGCCCAGATGAGTGTGGGTCAGAGAGCCAAACTGACT
ATATCTCCAGATTATGCCTATGGTGCCACTGGGCACCCAGGCATCATCCCACCACATGCCACTCTCGTCT
TCGATGTGGAGCTTCTAAAACTGGAATCCGGAGGGTCTGGCTCCGGATCAAGTGGTGGCAGCGGTACCAG
CAGGTTCACCAAGACCAAGACCCTGTACCAGTTCCTGTTCCTGGCCACATTCATCAACTGCGGCAGGTTC
AGCGACATCAAGAACGTGGACCCCAAGAGCTTCAAGCTGGTGCAGAACAAGTACCTGGGCGTGATCATTC
AGTGCCTGGTGACCGAGACCAAGACAAGCGTGTCCAGGCACATCTACTTTTTCAGCGCCAGAGGCAGGAT
CGACCCCCTGGTGTACCTGGACGAGTTCCTGAGGAACAGCGAGCCCGTGCTGAAGAGAGTGAACAGGACC
GGCAACAGCAGCAGCAACAAGCAGGAGTACCAGCTGCTGAAGGACAACCTGGTGCGCAGCTACAACAAGG
CCCTGAAGAAGAACGCCCCCTACCCCATCTTCGCTATCAAGAACGGCCCTAAGAGCCACATCGGCAGGCA
CCTGATGACCAGCTTTCTGAGCATGAAGGGCCTGACCGAGCTGACAAACGTGGTGGGCAACTGGAGCGAC
AAGAGGGCCTCCGCCGTGGCCAGGACCACCTACACCCACCAGATCACCGCCATCCCCGACCACTACTTCG
CCCTGGTGTCCAGGTACTACGCCTACGACCCCATCAGCAAGGAGATGATCGCCCTGAAGGACGAGACCAA
CCCCATCGAGGAGTGGCAGCACATCGAGCAGCTGAAGGGCAGCGCCGAGGGCAGCATCAGATACCCCGCC
TGGAACGGCATCATCAGCCAGGAGGTGCTGGACTACCTGAGCAGCTACATCAACAGGCGGATCCCCAAGA
AAAAGCGGAAGGTGTGAGAATTCCTGTGCCTTCTAGTTGCCAGCCATCTGTTGTTTGCCCCTCCCCCGTG
CCTTCCTTGACCCTGGAAGGTGCCACTCCCACTGTCCTTTCCTAATAAAATGAGGAAATTGCATCGCATT
GTCTGAGTAGGTGTCATTCTATTCTGGGGGGTGGGGTGGGGCAGGACAGCAAGGGGGAGGATTGGGAAGA
CAATAGCAGGCATGCTGGGGATGCGGTGGGCTCTATGGCTTCTGAGGCGGAAAGAACCAGCTGGGGCTCT
AGGGGGTATCCCCACGCGCCCTGTAGCGTGTACCGCTGGGAGTTCGTAGACGGAAACAAACGCAGAATCC
AAGCGCGGCCGCCCAGGATACATAGATTACCACAACTCCGAGCCCTTCCACCGCTAGCGCACTCCTCAGG
TGCAGGCTGCCTATCAGAAGGTGGTGGCTGGTGTGGCCAATGCCCTGGCTCACAAATACCACTGAGATCT
TTTTCCCTCTGCCAAAAATTATGGGGACATCATGAAGCCCCTTGAGCATCTGACTTCTGGCTAATAAAGG
AAATTTATTTTCATTGCAATAGTGTGTTGGAATTTTTTGTGTCTCTCACTCGGAAGGACATATGGGAGGG
CAAATCATTTAAAACATCAGAATGAGTATTTGGTTTAGAGTTTGGCAACATATGCCCATATGCTGGCTGC
CATGAACAAAGGTTGGCTATAAAGAGGTCATCAGTATATGAAACAGCCCCCTGCTGTCCATTCCTTATTC
CATAGAAAAGCCTTGACTTGAGGTTAGATTTTTTTTATATTTTGTTTTGTGTTATTTTTTTCTTTAACAT
CCCTAAAATTTTCCTTACATGTTTTACTAGCCAGATTTTTCCTCCTCTCCTGACTACTCCCAGTCATAGC
TGTCCCTCTTCTCTTATGGAGATCCCTCGACCTGCAGCCCAAGCTTGGCGTAATCATGGTCATAGCTGTT
TCCTGTGTGAAATTGTTATCCGCTCACAATTCCACACAACATACGAGCCGGAAGCATAAAGTGTAAAGCC
TGGGGTGCCTAATGAGTGAGCTAACTCACATTAATTGCGTTGCGCTCACTGCCCGCTTTCCAGTCGGGAA
ACCTGTCGTGCCAGCGGATCCGCATCTCAATTAGTCAGCAACCATAGTCCCGCCCCTAACTCCGCCCAGT
TCCGCCCATTCTCCGCCCCATGGCTGACTAATTTTTTTTATTTATGCAGAGGCCGAGGCCGCCTCGGCCT
CTGAGCTATTCCAGAAGTAGTGAGGAGGCTTTTTTGGAGGCCTAGGCTTTTGCAAAAAGCTAACTTGTTT
ATTGCAGCTTATAATGGTTACAAATAAAGCAATAGCATCACAAATTTCACAAATAAAGCATTTTTTTCAC
TGCATTCTAGTTGTGGTTTGTCCAAACTCATCAATGTATCTTATCATGTCTGGATCCGCTGCATTAATGA
ATCGGCCAACGCGCGGGGAGAGGCGGTTTGCGTATTGGGCGCTCTTCCGCTTCCTCGCTCACTGACTCGC
TGCGCTCGGTCGTTCGGCTGCGGCGAGCGGTATCAGCTCACTCAAAGGCGGTAATACGGTTATCCACAGA
ATCAGGGGATAACGCAGGAAAGAACATGTGAGCAAAAGGCCAGCAAAAGGCCAGGAACCGTAAAAAGGCC
GCGTTGCTGGCGTTTTTCCATAGGCTCCGCCCCCCTGACGAGCATCACAAAAATCGACGCTCAAGTCAGA
GGTGGCGAAACCCGACAGGACTATAAAGATACCAGGCGTTTCCCCCTGGAAGCTCCCTCGTGCGCTCTCC
TGTTCCGACCCTGCCGCTTACCGGATACCTGTCCGCCTTTCTCCCTTCGGGAAGCGTGGCGCTTTCTCAT
AGCTCACGCTGTAGGTATCTCAGTTCGGTGTAGGTCGTTCGCTCCAAGCTGGGCTGTGTGCACGAACCCC
CCGTTCAGCCCGACCGCTGCGCCTTATCCGGTAACTATCGTCTTGAGTCCAACCCGGTAAGACACGACTT
ATCGCCACTGGCAGCAGCCACTGGTAACAGGATTAGCAGAGCGAGGTATGTAGGCGGTGCTACAGAGTTC
TTGAAGTGGTGGCCTAACTACGGCTACACTAGAAGAACAGTATTTGGTATCTGCGCTCTGCTGAAGCCAG
TTACCTTCGGAAAAAGAGTTGGTAGCTCTTGATCCGGCAAACAAACCACCGCTGGTAGCGGTGGTTTTTT
TGTTTGCAAGCAGCAGATTACGCGCAGAAAAAAAGGATCTCAAGAAGATCCTTTGATCTTTTCTACGGGG
TCTGACGCTCAGTGGAACGAAAACTCACGTTAAGGGATTTTGGTCATGAGATTATCAAAAAGGATCTTCA
CCTAGATCCTTTTAAATTAAAAATGAAGTTTTAAATCAATCTAAAGTATATATGAGTAAACTTGGTCTGA
CAGTTACCAATGCTTAATCAGTGAGGCACCTATCTCAGCGATCTGTCTATTTCGTTCATCCATAGTTGCC
TGACTCCCCGTCGTGTAGATAACTACGATACGGGAGGGCTTACCATCTGGCCCCAGTGCTGCAATGATAC
CGCGAGACCCACGCTCACCGGCTCCAGATTTATCAGCAATAAACCAGCCAGCCGGAAGGGCCGAGCGCAG
AAGTGGTCCTGCAACTTTATCCGCCTCCATCCAGTCTATTAATTGTTGCCGGGAAGCTAGAGTAAGTAGT
TCGCCAGTTAATAGTTTGCGCAACGTTGTTGCCATTGCTACAGGCATCGTGGTGTCACGCTCGTCGTTTG
GTATGGCTTCATTCAGCTCCGGTTCCCAACGATCAAGGCGAGTTACATGATCCCCCATGTTGTGCAAAAA
AGCGGTTAGCTCCTTCGGTCCTCCGATCGTTGTCAGAAGTAAGTTGGCCGCAGTGTTATCACTCATGGTT
ATGGCAGCACTGCATAATTCTCTTACTGTCATGCCATCCGTAAGATGCTTTTCTGTGACTGGTGAGTACT
CAACCAAGTCATTCTGAGAATAGTGTATGCGGCGACCGAGTTGCTCTTGCCCGGCGTCAATACGGGATAA
TACCGCGCCACATAGCAGAACTTTAAAAGTGCTCATCATTGGAAAACGTTCTTCGGGGCGAAAACTCTCA
AGGATCTTACCGCTGTTGAGATCCAGTTCGATGTAACCCACTCGTGCACCCAACTGATCTTCAGCATCTT
TTACTTTCACCAGCGTTTCTGGGTGAGCAAAAACAGGAAGGCAAAATGCCGCAAAAAAGGGAATAAGGGC
GACACGGAAATGTTGAATACTCATACTCTTCCTTTTTCAATATTATTGAAGCATTTATCAGGGTTATTGT
CTCATGAGCGGATACATATTTGAATGTATTTAGAAAAATAAACAAATAGGGGTTCCGCGCACATTTCCCC
GAAAAGTGCCACCTGGGTCGACATTGATTATTGACTAGTTATTAATAGTAATCAATTACGGGGTCATTAG
TTCATAGCCCATATATGGAGTTCCGCGTTACATAACTTACGGTAAATGGCCCGCCTGGCTGACCGCCCAA
CGACCCCCGCCCATTGACGTCAATAATGACGTATGTTCCCATAGTAACGCCAATAGGGACTTTCCATTGA
CGTCAATGGGTGGAGTATTTACGGTAAACTGCCCACTTGGCAGTACATCAAGTGTATCATATGCCAAGTA
CGCCCCCTATTGACGTCAATGACGGTAAATGGCCCGCCTGGCATTATGCCCAGTACATGACCTTATGGGA
CTTTCCTACTTGGCAGTACATCTACGTATTAGTCATCGCTATTACCATGGTCGAGGTGAGCCCCACGTTC
TGCTTCACTCTCCCCATCTCCCCCCCCTCCCCACCCCCAATTTTGTATTTATTTATTTTTTAATTATTTT
GTGCAGCGATGGGGGCGGGGGGG
